>Addgene plasmid #196760 | pGG-PIP22 | addgene full sequence | sequence record 395666 | Addgene NGS Result
GACGAAAGGGCCTCGTGATACGCCTATTTTTATAGGTTAATGTCATGATAATAATGGTTTCTTAGACGTC
AGGTGGCACTTTTCGGGGAAATGTGCGCGGAACCCCTATTTGTTTATTTTTCTAAATACATTCAAATATG
TATCCGCTCATGAGACAATAACCCTGATAAATGCTTCAATAATATTGAAAAAGGAAGAGTATGAGTATTC
AACATTTCCGTGTCGCCCTTATTCCCTTTTTTGCGGCATTTTGCCTTCCTGTTTTTGCTCACCCAGAAAC
GCTGGTGAAAGTAAAAGATGCTGAAGATCAGTTGGGTGCACGAGTGGGTTACATCGAACTGGATCTCAAC
AGCGGTAAGATCCTTGAGAGTTTTCGCCCCGAAGAACGTTTTCCAATGATGAGCACTTTTAAAGTTCTGC
TATGTGGCGCGGTATTATCCCGTATTGACGCCGGGCAAGAGCAACTCGGTCGCCGCATACACTATTCTCA
GAATGACTTGGTTGAGTACTCACCAGTCACAGAAAAGCATCTTACGGATGGCATGACAGTAAGAGAATTA
TGCAGTGCTGCCATAACCATGAGTGATAACACTGCGGCCAACTTACTTCTGACAACGATCGGAGGACCGA
AGGAGCTAACCGCTTTTTTGCACAACATGGGGGATCATGTAACTCGCCTTGATCGTTGGGAACCGGAGCT
GAATGAAGCCATACCAAACGACGAGCGTGACACCACGATGCCTGTAGCAATGGCAACAACGTTGCGCAAA
CTATTAACTGGCGAACTACTTACTCTAGCTTCCCGGCAACAATTAATAGACTGGATGGAGGCGGATAAAG
TTGCAGGACCACTTCTGCGCTCGGCCCTTCCGGCTGGCTGGTTTATTGCTGATAAATCTGGAGCCGGTGA
GCGTGGCTCTCGAGGTATCATTGCAGCACTGGGGCCAGATGGTAAGCCCTCCCGTATCGTAGTTATCTAC
ACGACGGGGAGTCAGGCAACTATGGATGAACGAAATAGACAGATCGCTGAGATAGGTGCCTCACTGATTA
AGCATTGGTAACTGTCAGACCAAGTTTACTCATATATACTTTAGATTGATTTAAAACTTCATTTTTAATT
TAAAAGGATCTAGGTGAAGATCCTTTTTGATAATCTCATGACCAAAATCCCTTAACGTGAGTTTTCGTTC
CACTGAGCGTCAGACCCCGTAGAAAAGATCAAAGGATCTTCTTGAGATCCTTTTTTTCTGCGCGTAATCT
GCTGCTTGCAAACAAAAAAACCACCGCTACCAGCGGTGGTTTGTTTGCCGGATCAAGAGCTACCAACTCT
TTTTCCGAAGGTAACTGGCTTCAGCAGAGCGCAGATACCAAATACTGTTCTTCTAGTGTAGCCGTAGTTA
GGCCACCACTTCAAGAACTCTGTAGCACCGCCTACATACCTCGCTCTGCTAATCCTGTTACCAGTGGCTG
CTGCCAGTGGCGATAAGTCGTGTCTTACCGGGTTGGACTCAAGACGATAGTTACCGGATAAGGCGCAGCG
GTCGGGCTGAACGGGGGGTTCGTGCACACAGCCCAGCTTGGAGCGAACGACCTACACCGAACTGAGATAC
CTACAGCGTGAGCTATGAGAAAGCGCCACGCTTCCCGAAGGGAGAAAGGCGGACAGGTATCCGGTAAGCG
GCAGGGTCGGAACAGGAGAGCGCACGAGGGAGCTTCCAGGGGGAAACGCCTGGTATCTTTATAGTCCTGT
CGGGTTTCGCCACCTCTGACTTGAGCGTCGATTTTTGTGATGCTCGTCAGGGGGGCGGAGCCTATGGAAA
AACGCCAGCAACGCGGCCTTTTTACGGTTCCTGGCCTTTTGCTGGCCTTTTGCTCACATGTTCTTTCCTG
CGTTATCCCCTGATTCTGTGGATAACCGTATTACCGCCTTTGAGTGAGCTGATACCGCTCGCCGCAGCCG
AACGACCGAGCGCAGCGAGTCAGTGAGCGAGGAAGCGGAAGAGCGCCCAATACGCAAACCGCCTCTCCCC
GCGCGTTGGCCGATTCATTAATGCAGCTGGCACGACAGGTTTCCCGACTGGAAAGCGGGCAGTGAGCGCA
ACGCAATTAATGTGAGTTAGCTCACTCATTAGGCACCCCAGGCTTTACACTTTATGCTTCCGGCTCGTAT
GTTGTGTGGAATTGTGAGCGGATAACAATTTCACACGAGCTATTTAGGTGACACTATAGAAGTGAAGCTT
GGTCTCAACCTCGTTCCCAAATCTCGGTCAATTGTTCAAATTTCAAACCCAGAACTTATGAATAAAATTG
AATTGAATTGAATTTGAGTCTGTACAAAATAAAAAACGCGTATCGTCCCCTTTCACGAGTCTTGTGTGTG
ATTGATTTTATTATATTATATAGCGATGAGAGAGACAGAGCTTGAAGGTTCTTTTTAGCGAAAGAGAAAA
ATCCAGGAAGATAGGCGAAAAGGAAGATGAAGCGAAGATGAGGTTAATATAATACTCATGTTAAATGACA
AAAATGCCCTTATATGATTAATGATATTACCATTTGAGCTTGCTGTGGAAGCTGTAACGAACCGAAAATT
AAAAACAGAATAACGAACATAGACGGAGAATATGATATTATTCGTTTTACCAAAGAAACTAACAAATAGT
TTTAACTTTATCTAACAAAGGGGTAAAACGGGTAATTTGTTTGGGATGAGGTGGAGCGTAGCGGACAATC
GAGAAATTAAAAGTTTGGCTTGGGGACGAAGTTAAAGGTGGGCTTTAACGTTTTAAATTGGCTGACTCGG
ACGATATTTCTTGTATTTAATACCAAAAATGAATGACTTTATAATTCATTTGTAGATTGAAAGTTACGTA
TTGATTCGAAAATCAACACATTGTGTTTTCAAGTGGGCATAAACTATAACACCTTGTTGATTGATTAATA
GATTACCTAAAGACATTATGGTTTATTACTGGTCTTTCAATATATTTTTATCGCATTGTCAATGATATTG
TTTTTGTATCCCAAGTCCACTGTTTTGGTCTGTACATTCATTTTGATTGGGATTTATCTTTTTAAAATTT
CTTCTAATGTTTTTTCGATATGGTTATTACTTGCTTTGATTTTCTTTTCAGTATGTGTATTGCTTTGCAA
ATTGTTTTTTTCTTAAGATGAAAAACAACTCATTAAATTGTTTGAGAAATACTACTAAAACAAATAAACA
ATGAGGAGAATTATGGAAAACAAAGTGTAATAGGCTTTAATTCATTGCTAGTGGGCTTTTTGGGCCTATG
GGCATATTACTTACCACTATCCAACCCAAAATGCCAAATAACCGACATGTCTCACACAATCCAATTTTGG
GCCATACGGCCGAAATTATTTAAACCTGTGCTCATAATTTACTTTACAAATTATTACTTTTCCATAAATT
GTGGAAAAGTTATCTGTAACATCCGATTCAACTGGAGTCTAGACTACTATAGACATTGATACGTTTTGAG
TTTTTAGATACTTGGAAGATATATGCATTTATGAATACAGATTACAGACACATACTAGTACTACTGTATG
TCTGTATATGGATACAAAAAAAATCATGTATGAATACTAAAATTTTATTAGAAATCTATTTTTCAATTGT
TGCAACAATCAAGTTGTCAAATTTATTTTTGTAACCGTTAAACAAACAAATATCGATTTAGGTTTCTAAT
CTGAATTGACATCTCAAACAAAAAAGGCTGAATACTTTCTGAAAATAGTGTATGGAATGAAGGTGGCTTT
TAGAGCCATTATAACCGGAAGAAAATTCAGGTGACTTTTAGAACCATTATAACCGGAAGAAAAGGTGAAT
TTTAATTTTTAGCTGTGTGGAAGACACGGCAAGTCCAAGTAGTACCTTCGTACGTCAATATTGTCCAACC
GGCCGTGTCGAAAATCTTCTTGAGAAAAATTGGATTTTCATCTATAAAAAAAAAAAGTCCAAGTAATACC
AAACAAAGACAGCGACGTGTAAAACAATACAAGACTCATAATCACAAACCTACCACCCAAGTCAAACCTA
TATTCCATTTAGTGAATTCTTGATTATGACTTCTTGAAATCATTTGTATTCATATGTATAATTATTTAAG
TCATTTTTCTGTAAGTAAAATTTTTATATATCTAGAATAACGAGTTCCCTACGACAAGATACAGTTGAAC
GTAAATGTGACATCTCAATTTTCATTGGTGTCTAGTACTCTAGTGATTAGGTTTTCGACATTTATTGTAC
TGATTAAGTAAAAATTCATGGTACAAACATCGAATATATATTTTTCTGCTTACACACACCAATTAACGTG
GATAGACCAATTGAAATATTTTGTTACGACAAAGCAAAACAAAACAAACGTCATGTTTCGCTGTTTGTTT
GTCGTCCCGTTAATGGTAATCTTTCAGACACATACAGTACCCAAACAAGTAATTTGACTAAAATTTTCTC
TCTGTCTAAATTTCAGAAGAAAAAAAAACTTTAGGATATATTGCCAAAAGATCTTAAAAATGGGTCATAT
CATTTTGATCATATAGAATCCAACGACCTTTATCTTTTCGCCGAACTATACTTTTTTGTGTCCATTTGTT
TGACTTTCTTTCACACACACATCCACAAAGAAAAAAGGACCATTCTTCTCCTTCTTCTAGTCACCCCTCG
TGCCTCTCTTTAACACCAAACCCAAAACTCCCTTCTCTTTCTTCCTTCCTCTCCGATCTCCGTTCACATC
TCTCTCTCATCTTTATCTTCTTCTTTTTTTGCCTTGTGGGTTGAAAGTTTCTATATTTTCTCTTTCTCTT
CTGTTTACATAATCCATTTTCAGCTCAAGCAGCTGAAGAATAACGATCAAGAACCAAAAAAGAAGAAAAC
GAATCTGTTCTTAGCTTTGAACATGAGACCGAATTCTCGCCCTATAGTGAGTCGTATTACCTGGCCGTCG
TTTTACAACGTCGTGACTGGGAAAACCCTGGCGTTACCCAACTTAATCGCCTTGCAGCACATCCCCCTTT
CGCCAGCTGGCGTAATAGCGAAGAGGCCCGCACCGATCGCCCTTCCCAACAGTTGCGCAGCCTGAATGGC
GAATGGCGCCTGATGCGGTATTTTCTCCTTACGCATCTGTGCGGTATTTCACACCGCATATGGTGCACTC
TCAGTACAATCTGCTCTGATGCCGCATAGTTAAGCCAGCCCCGACACCCGCCAACACCCGCTGACGCGCC
CTGACGGGCTTGTCTGCTCCCGGCATCCGCTTACAGACAAGCTGTGACCGTCTCCGGGAGCTGCATGTGT
CAGAGGTTTTCACCGTCATCACCGAAACGCGCGA
Features (pLannotate 1.2.2; 13 found; start..end, strand, type, name):
     96..200     +  promoter       AmpR promoter: bla
    201..1061    +  CDS            AmpR: β-lactamase; bla; confers resistance to ampicillin, carbenicillin, and related antibiotics
   1232..1820    +  rep_origin     ori: high-copy-number ColE1/pMB1/pBR322/pUC origin of replication
   2003..2095    +  CDS            lacI (fragment): lac repressor; lacI; The lac repressor binds to the lac operator to inhibit transcription in E. coli. This inhibition can be relieved by adding lactose or isopropyl-β-D-thiogalactopyranoside (IPTG).
   2108..2129    +  protein_bind   CAP binding site: CAP binding activates transcription in the presence of cAMP. E. coli catabolite activator protein
   2144..2174    +  promoter       lac promoter: promoter for the E. coli lac operon
   2182..2198    +  protein_bind   lac operator: The lac repressor binds to the lac operator to inhibit transcription in E. coli. This inhibition can be relieved by adding lactose or isopropyl-β-D-thiogalactopyranoside (IPTG). lac repressor encoded by lacI
   2212..2230    +  promoter       SP6 promoter: promoter for bacteriophage SP6 RNA polymerase
   4663..4679    -  CDS            CIBN (fragment): N-terminal portion of the CIB1 transcription factor from Arabidopsis thaliana binds to CRY2 (cryptochrome 2) that has absorbed blue light (Kennedy et al., 2010)
   4941..4959    -  promoter       T7 promoter: promoter for bacteriophage T7 RNA polymerase
   4961..5113    +  CDS            lacZα (fragment): LacZα fragment of β-galactosidase; lacZ fragment
   5119..5218    -  misc_feature   bom (fragment): basis of mobility region from pBR322
   5320..1       -  CDS            rop (fragment) (across the origin): Rop protein, which maintains plasmids at low copy number; rop
