[The description below was written by a language model from this plasmid's Addgene catalogue record and pLannotate feature annotations shown in this document.]
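Description:
pGG-PIP22 is a GreenGate entry vector built on the pGGA000 backbone, the module position used in the GreenGate Golden Gate-style cloning system for plant promoters. It is a 5,354 bp high-copy plasmid maintained in E. coli, carrying a ColE1/pUC-type origin of replication and the bla β-lactamase gene under its own promoter for ampicillin selection. The feature table also picks up backbone remnants typical of a pUC-derived cloning vector: fragments of lacI, lacZα, bom and rop, the CAP binding site, lac promoter and lac operator, and flanking SP6 and T7 phage promoters that bracket the cloning region.

The insert is a 2,668 bp fragment from Arabidopsis thaliana representing the promoter of BOTRYTIS-INDUCED KINASE 1 (BIK1, AT2G39660), a gene associated with plant immune signalling. It sits in the unannotated stretch between the SP6 and T7 promoters; the automated annotation does not label it, and the very short "CIBN" hit within this region is most likely a chance match to Arabidopsis sequence rather than a functional element. The record lists a single C-to-G change at position 1878 of the insert. The reason is not stated, although such substitutions are often introduced in Golden Gate modules to remove an internal type IIS restriction site.

As a promoter module, the plasmid has no coding payload or plant selection marker of its own. It is meant to be combined with other GreenGate entry modules (tags, coding sequences, terminators, resistance cassettes) into a plant destination vector, for example to build BIK1 promoter-driven reporters. The associated publication concerns spatial mapping of phytohormone and defence responses in Arabidopsis roots colonised by Fusarium oxysporum.
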