Addgene plasmid #196760: pGG-PIP22
Purpose: Contains BIK1 promoter
Depositing lab: Marc Somssich. Depositing organization: University of Melbourne. Publication: Resolving spatially distinct phytohormone response zones in Arabidopsis thaliana roots colonized by Fusarium oxysporum. Calabria J, Wang L, Rast-Somssich MI, Chen HW, Watt M, Persson S, Andersen TG, Idnurm A, Somssich M. J Exp Bot. 2025 Jan 17:erae516. doi: 10.1093/jxb/erae516. PubMed 39823275.
Backbone
  Vector backbone: pGGA000
  Total vector size (bp): 5354
  Vector type: GreenGate (GG) Entry Vector
Growth in bacteria
  Bacterial resistance: Ampicillin, 100 μg/mL
  Growth temperature: 37°C
  Growth strain: DH5alpha
  Copy number: High Copy
Gene/Insert
  Gene/Insert name: BOTRYTIS-INDUCED KINASE 1 (alt names: BIK1; AT2G39660)
  Species: A. thaliana (mustard weed)
  Insert size (bp): 2668
  Mutation: 1878 C->G
  Entrez Gene: BIK1 (a.k.a. AT2G39660, F12L6.32, F12L6_32, botrytis-induced kinase1)
Terms and licenses: Academic/Nonprofit Terms; Industry Terms: Not Available to Industry
Depositor comments: Please visit https://doi.org/10.1101/2022.12.20.521292 for bioRxiv preprint.
How to cite: pGG-PIP22 was a gift from Marc Somssich (Addgene plasmid # 196760 ; http://n2t.net/addgene:196760 ; RRID:Addgene_196760)
